Addgene plasmid #40879: L13-Arl13bGFP
Purpose: 3rd generation transfer vector
Depositing lab: Tamara Caspary. Depositing organization: Emory University. Publication: Arl13b regulates ciliogenesis and the dynamic localization of Shh signaling proteins. Larkins CE, Aviles GD, East MP, Kahn RA, Caspary T. Mol Biol Cell. 2011 Dec;22(23):4694-703. Epub 2011 Oct 5. 10.1091/mbc.E10-12-0994 PubMed 21976698.
Backbone
  Vector backbone: pFCGW-N1
  Backbone size w/o insert (bp): 9462
  Total vector size (bp): 10862
  Vector type: Mammalian Expression, Lentiviral
Growth in bacteria
  Bacterial resistance: Ampicillin, 100 μg/mL
  Growth temperature: 30°C
  Growth strain: Stbl3
  Growth instructions: Grow bacteria overnight at 30 degrees for good DNA yield.
  Copy number: Unknown
Gene/Insert
  Gene/Insert name: Arl13b
  Species: M. musculus (mouse)
  Insert size (bp): 1400
  Entrez Gene: Arl13b (a.k.a. A530097K21Rik, A930014M17Rik, Arl2l1, C530009C10Rik, hnn)
  Promoter: CMV
  Tag / fusion protein: EGFP (C terminal on insert)
  Cloning method: Restriction Enzyme; 5′ cloning site NheI (not destroyed); 3′ cloning site BamHI (not destroyed)
  Sequencing primers: 5′ CMV-F; 3′ WPRE-R
Terms and licenses: Academic/Nonprofit Terms; Industry Terms: Not Available to Industry
Depositor comments: From Larkins et al (2011), this is the Arl13b-GFP expression virus as described in the Materials and Methods and used in the FRAP experiment shown in Figure 4.
How to cite: L13-Arl13bGFP was a gift from Tamara Caspary (Addgene plasmid # 40879 ; http://n2t.net/addgene:40879 ; RRID:Addgene_40879)
