[The description below was written by a language model from this plasmid's Addgene catalogue record and pLannotate feature annotations shown in this document.]
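Description:
L13-Arl13bGFP is a third-generation HIV-1-based lentiviral transfer vector built on the pFCGW-N1 backbone for expressing a fluorescently tagged mouse Arl13b in mammalian cells. It is propagated in E. coli through a high-copy ColE1/pUC-type origin with ampicillin selection (AmpR under its own bla promoter), and it also carries an f1 origin. Outside the viral region, the backbone contains an SV40/EM7-driven BleoR cassette with an SV40 poly(A) signal, which could in principle confer Zeocin/bleomycin resistance. Because it lies beyond the 3' LTR, it would not be carried into transduced cells. The catalogue lists a total size of about 10.9 kb, while the sequenced record is slightly shorter at about 10.8 kb.

The viral genome is transcribed from a chimeric CMV enhancer/promoter fused to a truncated 5' LTR, which makes packaging Tat-independent, as expected for a third-generation design. Downstream are the Ψ packaging signal with a partial gag sequence, the RRE for Rev-dependent nuclear export, and the cPPT/CTS element that aids nuclear import of the reverse-transcribed genome. An internal CMV enhancer/promoter drives the mouse Arl13b coding sequence, which is flanked by attB1 and attB2 Gateway sites, suggesting a Gateway-derived origin before its recorded NheI/BamHI cloning. EGFP is fused to the C terminus of Arl13b. A WPRE follows to enhance transcript expression, then a truncated 3' LTR and a bGH poly(A) signal.

Arl13b is a cilium-localised small GTPase-family protein, so the fusion serves as a live marker of primary cilia. The depositor notes it was used to make the Arl13b-GFP expression virus for FRAP experiments examining ciliary protein dynamics.
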