Features (pLannotate 1.2.2; 36 found; start..end, strand, type, name):
     31..83      -  misc_feature   bom (fragment): basis of mobility region from pBR322
    238..617     +  enhancer       CMV enhancer: human cytomegalovirus immediate early enhancer
    618..817     +  promoter       CMV promoter: human cytomegalovirus (CMV) immediate early promoter
    835..1015    +  LTR            5' LTR (truncated): truncated 5' long terminal repeat (LTR) from HIV-1
   1062..1187    +  misc_feature   HIV-1 Ψ: packaging signal of human immunodeficiency virus type 1
   1171..1534    +  CDS            HIV-1 gag (fragment): gag protein from human immunodeficiency virus 1; gag
   1680..1913    +  misc_feature   RRE: The Rev response element (RRE) of HIV-1 allows for Rev-dependent mRNA export from the nucleus to the cytoplasm.
   2290..2390    +  CDS            Rev (fragment): human immunodeficiency virus 1 (HIV-1) Rev protein; rev; enhances nuclear export of unspliced and incompletely spliced viral mRNAs
   2440..2557    +  misc_feature   cPPT/CTS: central polypurine tract and central termination sequence of HIV-1
   2684..2987    +  enhancer       CMV enhancer: human cytomegalovirus immediate early enhancer
   2988..3191    +  promoter       CMV promoter: human cytomegalovirus (CMV) immediate early promoter
   3224..3248    +  protein_bind   attB1: mutant version of attB; recombination site for the Gateway® BP reaction BP Clonase™
   3260..3280    +  RBS            RBS: efficient ribosome binding site from bacteriophage T7 gene 10 (Olins and Rangwala, 1989)
   3290..4570    +  CDS            Arl13b: AR13B_MOUSE - Also known as Arl2l1. Experimental evidence at protein level: Swiss-Prot protein existence level 1. Cilium-specific protein required to control the microtubule- based, ciliary axoneme structure. May act by maintaining the association between IFT subcomplexes A and B. Binds GTP but is not able to hydrolyze it; the GTPase activity remains unclear. Required to pattern the neural tube. Involved in cerebral cortex development: required for the initial formation of a polarized radial glial scaffold, the first step in the construction of the cerebral cortex, by regulating ciliary signal
   4587..4611    -  protein_bind   attB2: mutant version of attB; recombination site for the Gateway® BP reaction BP Clonase™
   4643..5362    +  CDS            EGFP: the original enhanced GFP (Yang et al., 1996) mammalian codon-optimized
   5379..5462    +  CDS            large T antigen (fragment): large T antigen from SV40 (simian virus 40)
   5472..5495    +  misc_feature   MCS (fragment): pBluescript multiple cloning site
   5495..6083    +  misc_feature   WPRE: woodchuck hepatitis virus posttranscriptional regulatory element
   6020..6601    +  CDS            nef (fragment): NEF_HV1H2 - Experimental evidence at protein level: Swiss-Prot protein existence level 1. Extracellular Nef protein targets CD4(+) T-lymphocytes for apoptosis by interacting with CXCR4 surface receptors. From Human immunodeficiency virus type 1 group M subtype B (isolate HXB2) (HIV-1).
   6608..6788    +  LTR            5' LTR (truncated): truncated 5' long terminal repeat (LTR) from HIV-1
   6820..7044    +  polyA_signal   bGH poly(A) signal: bovine growth hormone polyadenylation signal
   7048..7069    +  promoter       SV40 promoter (fragment): SV40 enhancer and early promoter
   7090..7518    +  rep_origin     f1 ori (sequence partly withheld): f1 bacteriophage origin of replication; arrow indicates direction of (+) strand synthesis
   7532..7861    +  promoter       SV40 promoter: SV40 enhancer and early promoter
   7909..7956    +  promoter       EM7 promoter: synthetic bacterial promoter&nbsp
   7975..8349    +  CDS            BleoR: antibiotic-binding protein; Sh ble from Streptoalloteichus hindustanus; confers resistance to bleomycin, phleomycin, and Zeocin™
   8359..8484    +  CDS            ble (fragment): BLE_KLEPN - Experimental evidence at protein level: Swiss-Prot protein existence level 1. Binding protein with a strong affinity to the bleomycin family of antibiotics. Binds to CL990; an antimitotic-antibiotic compound. From Klebsiella pneumoniae.
   8479..8600    +  polyA_signal   SV40 poly(A) signal: SV40 polyadenylation signal
   8671..8693    -  protein_bind   lac operator (fragment): The lac repressor binds to the lac operator to inhibit transcription in E. coli. This inhibition can be relieved by adding lactose or isopropyl-β-D-thiogalactopyranoside (IPTG). lac repressor encoded by lacI
   8697..8727    -  promoter       lac promoter: promoter for the E. coli lac operon
   8742..8763    -  protein_bind   CAP binding site: CAP binding activates transcription in the presence of cAMP. E. coli catabolite activator protein
   8776..8868    -  CDS            lacI (fragment): lac repressor; lacI; The lac repressor binds to the lac operator to inhibit transcription in E. coli. This inhibition can be relieved by adding lactose or isopropyl-β-D-thiogalactopyranoside (IPTG).
   9051..9639    -  rep_origin     ori: high-copy-number ColE1/pMB1/pBR322/pUC origin of replication
   9810..10670   -  CDS            AmpR: β-lactamase; bla; confers resistance to ampicillin, carbenicillin, and related antibiotics
  10671..10775   -  promoter       AmpR promoter: bla
>Addgene plasmid #40879 | L13-Arl13bGFP | addgene full sequence | sequence record 318759 | Addgene NGS Result
GTCGACGGATCGGGAGATCTCCCGATCCCCTATGGTGCACTCTCAGTACAATCTGCTCTGATGCCGCATA
GTTAAGCCAGTATCTGCTCCCTGCTTGTGTGTTGGAGGTCGCTGAGTAGTGCGCGAGCAAAATTTAAGCT
ACAACAAGGCAAGGCTTGACCGACAATTGCATGAAGAATCTGCTTAGGGTTAGGCGTTTTGCGCTGCTTC
GCGATGTACGGGCCAGATATACGCGTTGACATTGATTATTGACTAGTTATTAATAGTAATCAATTACGGG
GTCATTAGTTCATAGCCCATATATGGAGTTCCGCGTTACATAACTTACGGTAAATGGCCCGCCTGGCTGA
CCGCCCAACGACCCCCGCCCATTGACGTCAATAATGACGTATGTTCCCATAGTAACGCCAATAGGGACTT
TCCATTGACGTCAATGGGTGGAGTATTTACGGTAAACTGCCCACTTGGCAGTACATCAAGTGTATCATAT
GCCAAGTACGCCCCCTATTGACGTCAATGACGGTAAATGGCCCGCCTGGCATTATGCCCAGTACATGACC
TTATGGGACTTTCCTACTTGGCAGTACATCTACGTATTAGTCATCGCTATTACCATGGTGATGCGGTTTT
GGCAGTACATCAATGGGCGTGGATAGCGGTTTGACTCACGGGGATTTCCAAGTCTCCACCCCATTGACGT
CAATGGGAGTTTGTTTTGGCACCAAAATCAACGGGACTTTCCAAAATGTCGTAACAACTCCGCCCCATTG
ACGCAAATGGGCGGTAGGCGTGTACGGTGGGAGGTCTATATAAGCAGCGCGTTTTGCCTGTACTGGGTCT
CTCTGGTTAGACCAGATCTGAGCCTGGGAGCTCTCTGGCTAACTAGGGAACCCACTGCTTAAGCCTCAAT
AAAGCTTGCCTTGAGTGCTTCAAGTAGTGTGTGCCCGTCTGTTGTGTGACTCTGGTAACTAGAGATCCCT
CAGACCCTTTTAGTCAGTGTGGAAAATCTCTAGCAGTGGCGCCCGAACAGGGACTTGAAAGCGAAAGGGA
AACCAGAGGAGCTCTCTCGACGCAGGACTCGGCTTGCTGAAGCGCGCACGGCAAGAGGCGAGGGGCGGCG
ACTGGTGAGTACGCCAAAAATTTTGACTAGCGGAGGCTAGAAGGAGAGAGATGGGTGCGAGAGCGTCAGT
ATTAAGCGGGGGAGAATTAGATCGCGATGGGAAAAAATTCGGTTAAGGCCAGGGGGAAAGAAAAAATATA
AATTAAAACATATAGTATGGGCAAGCAGGGAGCTAGAACGATTCGCAGTTAATCCTGGCCTGTTAGAAAC
ATCAGAAGGCTGTAGACAAATACTGGGACAGCTACAACCATCCCTTCAGACAGGATCAGAAGAACTTAGA
TCATTATATAATACAGTAGCAACCCTCTATTGTGTGCATCAAAGGATAGAGATAAAAGACACCAAGGAAG
CTTTAGACAAGATAGAGGAAGAGCAAAACAAAAGTAAGACCACCGCACAGCAAGCGGCCGCTGATCTTCA
GACCTGGAGGAGGAGATATGAGGGACAATTGGAGAAGTGAATTATATAAATATAAAGTAGTAAAAATTGA
ACCATTAGGAGTAGCACCCACCAAGGCAAAGAGAAGAGTGGTGCAGAGAGAAAAAAGAGCAGTGGGAATA
GGAGCTTTGTTCCTTGGGTTCTTGGGAGCAGCAGGAAGCACTATGGGCGCAGCGTCAATGACGCTGACGG
TACAGGCCAGACAATTATTGTCTGGTATAGTGCAGCAGCAGAACAATTTGCTGAGGGCTATTGAGGCGCA
ACAGCATCTGTTGCAACTCACAGTCTGGGGCATCAAGCAGCTCCAGGCAAGAATCCTGGCTGTGGAAAGA
TACCTAAAGGATCAACAGCTCCTGGGGATTTGGGGTTGCTCTGGAAAACTCATTTGCACCACTGCTGTGC
CTTGGAATGCTAGTTGGAGTAATAAATCTCTGGAACAGATTTGGAATCACACGACCTGGATGGAGTGGGA
CAGAGAAATTAACAATTACACAAGCTTAATACACTCCTTAATTGAAGAATCGCAAAACCAGCAAGAAAAG
AATGAACAAGAATTATTGGAATTAGATAAATGGGCAAGTTTGTGGAATTGGTTTAACATAACAAATTGGC
TGTGGTATATAAAATTATTCATAATGATAGTAGGAGGCTTGGTAGGTTTAAGAATAGTTTTTGCTGTACT
TTCTATAGTGAATAGAGTTAGGCAGGGATATTCACCATTATCGTTTCAGACCCACCTCCCAACCCCGAGG
GGACCCGACAGGCCCGAAGGAATAGAAGAAGAAGGTGGAGAGAGAGACAGAGACAGATCCATTCGATTAG
TGAACGGATCGGCACTGCGTGCGCCAATTCTGCAGACAAATGGCAGTATTCATCCACAATTTTAAAAGAA
AAGGGGGGATTGGGGGGTACAGTGCAGGGGAAAGAATAGTAGACATAATAGCAACAGACATACAAACTAA
AGAATTACAAAAACAAATTACAAAAATTCAAAATTTTCGGGTTTATTACAGGGACAGCAGAGATCCAGTT
TGGTTAATCGATAACCGTATTACCGCCATGCATTAGTTATTAATAGTAATCAATTACGGGGTCATTAGTT
CATAGCCCATATATGGAGTTCCGCGTTACATAACTTACGGTAAATGGCCCGCCTGGCTGACCGCCCAACG
ACCCCCGCCCATTGACGTCAATAATGACGTATGTTCCCATAGTAACGCCAATAGGGACTTTCCATTGACG
TCAATGGGTGGAGTATTTACGGTAAACTGCCCACTTGGCAGTACATCAAGTGTATCATATGCCAAGTACG
CCCCCTATTGACGTCAATGACGGTAAATGGCCCGCCTGGCATTATGCCCAGTACATGACCTTATGGGACT
TTCCTACTTGGCAGTACATCTACGTATTAGTCATCGCTATTACCATGGTGATGCGGTTTTGGCAGTACAT
CAATGGGCGTGGATAGCGGTTTGACTCACGGGGATTTCCAAGTCTCCACCCCATTGACGTCAATGGGAGT
TTGTTTTGGCACCAAAATCAACGGGACTTTCCAAAATGTCGTAACAACTCCGCCCCATTGACGCAAATGG
GCGGTAGGCGTGTACGGTGGGAGGTCTATATAAGCAGAGCTGGTTTAGTGAACCGTCAGATCCGCTAGCT
CAAACAAGTTTGTACAAAAAAGCAGGCTCCGCGGCCGCCTTGTTTAACTTTAAGAAGGAGCCCTTCACCA
TGTTCAGTCTGATGGCCAACTGCTGCAACTTGTTCAAGCGGTGGCGGGAGCCTGTCAGAAAGGTGACACT
TGTGATGGTCGGCCTTGATAATGCTGGTAAAACAGCCACAGCAAAGGGAATCCAAGGAGAGCATCCTGAA
GACGTAGCTCCCACTGTTGGCTTTTCTAAAATTGATCTGAGACAAGGAAAGTTCCAAGTTACCATCTTTG
ACTTAGGAGGTGGAAAAAGAATTCGGGGAATTTGGAAGAATTATTATGCTGAATCCTATGGGGTAATATT
TGTTGTGGATTCCAGTGATGAGGAGAGAATGGAAGAAACAAAGGAGACAATGTCCGAAGTGCTAAGACAC
CCGAGGATATCAGGAAAGCCTATATTGGTGCTGGCCAACAAGCAAGACAAGGAGGGGGCTTTAGGCGAAG
CGGATGTGATTGAGTGTCTCTCGCTGGAGAAGCTGGTCAACGAGCACAAGTGCCTGTGTCAGATCGAACC
TTGTTCAGCAGTCTTGGGATATGGAAAGAAAATTGACAAGTCCATTAAAAAGGGGCTTTATTGGCTACTG
CATATCATTGCAAAGGACTTTGATGCCTTAAGTGAACGCATCCAGAAAGACACAACTGAACAGCGAGCTC
TTGAGGAACAAGAGAAACGTGAGAGGGCTGAACGAGTCCGGAAGTTAAGGGAAGAAAGAGAACGAGAGCA
GACGGAACTTGATGGGACCAGTGGTCTGGCTGAGATTGACTCAGGACCAGTTCTTGCGAATCCTTTCCAA
CCCATTGCAGCTGTAATCATTGAGAATGAAAAGAAGCAGGAAAAAGAGAAAAAGAAGCAGACCGTGGAGA
AGGACAGTGATGTTGGTCTCCTAGAACATAAAGTGGAGCCAGAGCAAGCAGCGCCTCAGAGTGAGGCAGA
TTGCTGCCTCCAAAACCCTGACGAGCGAGTGGTGGACAGTTACAGGGAGGCACTGTCGCAGCAGCTGGAC
AGTGAGGATGAGCAGGACCAGCGAGGGTCAGAGTCCGGGGAAAACAGTAAGAAGAAAACCAAGAAACTAA
GAATGAAAAGGAGTCATCGGGTAGAACCAGTCAATACAGACGAGTCTACTCCAAAGAGTCCCACGCCTCC
CCAACCTCCCCCTCCTGTTGGCTGGGGAACCCCCAAAGTCACTAGACTTCCAAAACTTGAGCCTCTTGGT
GAAACACGTCACAATGATTTCTATGGGAAGCCGCTGCCTCCCCTGGCTGTGCGACAGAGACCTAACGGTG
ATGCTCAGGACACGATCTCAAAGGGTGGGCGCGCCGACCCAGCTTTCTTGTACAAAGTGGTTCGATCTAG
AATGGATCCACCGGTCGCCACCATGGTGAGCAAGGGCGAGGAGCTGTTCACCGGGGTGGTGCCCATCCTG
GTCGAGCTGGACGGCGACGTAAACGGCCACAAGTTCAGCGTGTCCGGCGAGGGCGAGGGCGATGCCACCT
ACGGCAAGCTGACCCTGAAGTTCATCTGCACCACCGGCAAGCTGCCCGTGCCCTGGCCCACCCTCGTGAC
CACCCTGACCTACGGCGTGCAGTGCTTCAGCCGCTACCCCGACCACATGAAGCAGCACGACTTCTTCAAG
TCCGCCATGCCCGAAGGCTACGTCCAGGAGCGCACCATCTTCTTCAAGGACGACGGCAACTACAAGACCC
GCGCCGAGGTGAAGTTCGAGGGCGACACCCTGGTGAACCGCATCGAGCTGAAGGGCATCGACTTCAAGGA
GGACGGCAACATCCTGGGGCACAAGCTGGAGTACAACTACAACAGCCACAACGTCTATATCATGGCCGAC
AAGCAGAAGAACGGCATCAAGGTGAACTTCAAGATCCGCCACAACATCGAGGACGGCAGCGTGCAGCTCG
CCGACCACTACCAGCAGAACACCCCCATCGGCGACGGCCCCGTGCTGCTGCCCGACAACCACTACCTGAG
CACCCAGTCCGCCCTGAGCAAAGACCCCAACGAGAAGCGCGATCACATGGTCCTGCTGGAGTTCGTGACC
GCCGCCGGGATCACTCTCGGCATGGACGAGCTGTACAAGTAAAGCGGCCGCGACTCTAGATCATAATCAG
CCATACCACATTTGTAGAGGTTTTACTTGCTTTAAAAAACCTCCCACACCTCCCCCTGAACCTGAAACAT
AAAATGAATGCAATTCGATATCAAGCTTATCGATAATCAACCTCTGGATTACAAAATTTGTGAAAGATTG
ACTGGTATTCTTAACTATGTTGCTCCTTTTACGCTATGTGGATACGCTGCTTTAATGCCTTTGTATCATG
CTATTGCTTCCCGTATGGCTTTCATTTTCTCCTCCTTGTATAAATCCTGGTTGCTGTCTCTTTATGAGGA
GTTGTGGCCCGTTGTCAGGCAACGTGGCGTGGTGTGCACTGTGTTTGCTGACGCAACCCCCACTGGTTGG
GGCATTGCCACCACCTGTCAGCTCCTTTCCGGGACTTTCGCTTTCCCCCTCCCTATTGCCACGGCGGAAC
TCATCGCCGCCTGCCTTGCCCGCTGCTGGACAGGGGCTCGGCTGTTGGGCACTGACAATTCCGTGGTGTT
GTCGGGGAAATCATCGTCCTTTCCTTGGCTGCTCGCCTGTGTTGCCACCTGGATTCTGCGCGGGACGTCC
TTCTGCTACGTCCCTTCGGCCCTCAATCCAGCGGACCTTCCTTCCCGCGGCCTGCTGCCGGCTCTGCGGC
CTCTTCCGCGTCTTCGCCTTCGCCCTCAGACGAGTCGGATCTCCCTTTGGGCCGCCTCCCCGCATCGATA
CCGTCGACCTCGAGACCTAGAAAAACATGGAGCAATCACAAGTAGCAATACAGCAGCTACCAATGCTGAT
TGTGCCTGGCTAGAAGCACAAGAGGAGGAGGAGGTGGGTTTTCCAGTCACACCTCAGGTACCTTTAAGAC
CAATGACTTACAAGGCAGCTGTAGATCTTAGCCACTTTTTAAAAGAAAAGGGGGGACTGGAAGGGCTAAT
TCACTCCCAACGAAGACAAGATATCCTTGATCTGTGGATCTACCACACACAAGGCTACTTCCCTGATTGG
CAGAACTACACACCAGGGCCAGGGATCAGATATCCACTGACCTTTGGATGGTGCTACAAGCTAGTACCAG
TTGAGCAAGAGAAGGTAGAAGAAGCCAATGAAGGAGAGAACACCCGCTTGTTACACCCTGTGAGCCTGCA
TGGGATGGATGACCCGGAGAGAGAAGTATTAGAGTGGAGGTTTGACAGCCGCCTAGCATTTCATCACATG
GCCCGAGAGCTGCATCCGGACTGTACTGGGTCTCTCTGGTTAGACCAGATCTGAGCCTGGGAGCTCTCTG
GCTAACTAGGGAACCCACTGCTTAAGCCTCAATAAAGCTTGCCTTGAGTGCTTCAAGTAGTGTGTGCCCG
TCTGTTGTGTGACTCTGGTAACTAGAGATCCCTCAGACCCTTTTAGTCAGTGTGGAAAATCTCTAGCAGG
GCCCGTTTAAACCCGCTGATCAGCCTCGACTGTGCCTTCTAGTTGCCAGCCATCTGTTGTTTGCCCCTCC
CCCGTGCCTTCCTTGACCCTGGAAGGTGCCACTCCCACTGTCCTTTCCTAATAAAATGAGGAAATTGCAT
CGCATTGTCTGAGTAGGTGTCATTCTATTCTGGGGGGTGGGGTGGGGCAGGACAGCAAGGGGGAGGATTG
GGAAGACAATAGCAGGCATGCTGGGGATGCGGTGGGCTCTATGGCTTCTGAGGCGGAAAGAACCAGCTGG
GGCTCTAGGGGGTATCCCC
[124 nt withheld, positions 7090-7213]
C
[91 nt withheld, positions 7215-7305]
A
[49 nt withheld, positions 7307-7355]
CCTTTGACGTTGGAGTCCACGTTCTTT
[37 nt withheld, positions 7383-7419]
ACCCTATCTCGGTCTATTCTTTTGATTTATAAGGGATTTTGCCGATTTCGGCCTATTGGTTAAAAAATGA
GCTGATTTAACAAAAATTTAACGCGAATTAATTCTGTGGAATGTGTGTCAGTTAGGGTGTGGAAAGTCCC
CAGGCTCCCCAGCAGGCAGAAGTATGCAAAGCATGCATCTCAATTAGTCAGCAACCAGGTGTGGAAAGTC
CCCAGGCTCCCCAGCAGGCAGAAGTATGCAAAGCATGCATCTCAATTAGTCAGCAACCATAGTCCCGCCC
CTAACTCCGCCCATCCCGCCCCTAACTCCGCCCAGTTCCGCCCATTCTCCGCCCCATGGCTGACTAATTT
TTTTTATTTATGCAGAGGCCGAGGCCGCCTCTGCCTCTGAGCTATTCCAGAAGTAGTGAGGAGGCTTTTT
TGGAGGCCTAGGCTTTTGCAAAAAGCTCCCGGGAGCTTGTATATCCATTTTCGGATCTGATCAGCACGTG
TTGACAATTAATCATCGGCATAGTATATCGGCATAGTATAATACGACAAGGTGAGGAACTAAACCATGGC
CAAGTTGACCAGTGCCGTTCCGGTGCTCACCGCGCGCGACGTCGCCGGAGCGGTCGAGTTCTGGACCGAC
CGGCTCGGGTTCTCCCGGGACTTCGTGGAGGACGACTTCGCCGGTGTGGTCCGGGACGACGTGACCCTGT
TCATCAGCGCGGTCCAGGACCAGGTGGTGCCGGACAACACCCTGGCCTGGGTGTGGGTGCGCGGCCTGGA
CGAGCTGTACGCCGAGTGGTCGGAGGTCGTGTCCACGAACTTCCGGGACGCCTCCGGGCCGGCCATGACC
GAGATCGGCGAGCAGCCGTGGGGGCGGGAGTTCGCCCTGCGCGACCCGGCCGGCAACTGCGTGCACTTCG
TGGCCGAGGAGCAGGACTGACACGTGCTACGAGATTTCGATTCCACCGCCGCCTTCTATGAAAGGTTGGG
CTTCGGAATCGTTTTCCGGGACGCCGGCTGGATGATCCTCCAGCGCGGGGATCTCATGCTGGAGTTCTTC
GCCCACCCCAACTTGTTTATTGCAGCTTATAATGGTTACAAATAAAGCAATAGCATCACAAATTTCACAA
ATAAAGCATTTTTTTCACTGCATTCTAGTTGTGGTTTGTCCAAACTCATCAATGTATCTTATCATGTCTG
TATACCGTCGACCTCTAGCTAGAGCTTGGCGTAATCATGGTCATAGCTGTTTCCTGTGTGAAATTGTTAT
CCGCTCACAATTCCACACAACATACGAGCCGGAAGCATAAAGTGTAAAGCCTGGGGTGCCTAATGAGTGA
GCTAACTCACATTAATTGCGTTGCGCTCACTGCCCGCTTTCCAGTCGGGAAACCTGTCGTGCCAGCTGCA
TTAATGAATCGGCCAACGCGCGGGGAGAGGCGGTTTGCGTATTGGGCGCTCTTCCGCTTCCTCGCTCACT
GACTCGCTGCGCTCGGTCGTTCGGCTGCGGCGAGCGGTATCAGCTCACTCAAAGGCGGTAATACGGTTAT
CCACAGAATCAGGGGATAACGCAGGAAAGAACATGTGAGCAAAAGGCCAGCAAAAGGCCAGGAACCGTAA
AAAGGCCGCGTTGCTGGCGTTTTTCCATAGGCTCCGCCCCCCTGACGAGCATCACAAAAATCGACGCTCA
AGTCAGAGGTGGCGAAACCCGACAGGACTATAAAGATACCAGGCGTTTCCCCCTGGAAGCTCCCTCGTGC
GCTCTCCTGTTCCGACCCTGCCGCTTACCGGATACCTGTCCGCCTTTCTCCCTTCGGGAAGCGTGGCGCT
TTCTCATAGCTCACGCTGTAGGTATCTCAGTTCGGTGTAGGTCGTTCGCTCCAAGCTGGGCTGTGTGCAC
GAACCCCCCGTTCAGCCCGACCGCTGCGCCTTATCCGGTAACTATCGTCTTGAGTCCAACCCGGTAAGAC
ACGACTTATCGCCACTGGCAGCAGCCACTGGTAACAGGATTAGCAGAGCGAGGTATGTAGGCGGTGCTAC
AGAGTTCTTGAAGTGGTGGCCTAACTACGGCTACACTAGAAGAACAGTATTTGGTATCTGCGCTCTGCTG
AAGCCAGTTACCTTCGGAAAAAGAGTTGGTAGCTCTTGATCCGGCAAACAAACCACCGCTGGTAGCGGTG
GTTTTTTTGTTTGCAAGCAGCAGATTACGCGCAGAAAAAAAGGATCTCAAGAAGATCCTTTGATCTTTTC
TACGGGGTCTGACGCTCAGTGGAACGAAAACTCACGTTAAGGGATTTTGGTCATGAGATTATCAAAAAGG
ATCTTCACCTAGATCCTTTTAAATTAAAAATGAAGTTTTAAATCAATCTAAAGTATATATGAGTAAACTT
GGTCTGACAGTTACCAATGCTTAATCAGTGAGGCACCTATCTCAGCGATCTGTCTATTTCGTTCATCCAT
AGTTGCCTGACTCCCCGTCGTGTAGATAACTACGATACGGGAGGGCTTACCATCTGGCCCCAGTGCTGCA
ATGATACCGCGAGACCCACGCTCACCGGCTCCAGATTTATCAGCAATAAACCAGCCAGCCGGAAGGGCCG
AGCGCAGAAGTGGTCCTGCAACTTTATCCGCCTCCATCCAGTCTATTAATTGTTGCCGGGAAGCTAGAGT
AAGTAGTTCGCCAGTTAATAGTTTGCGCAACGTTGTTGCCATTGCTACAGGCATCGTGGTGTCACGCTCG
TCGTTTGGTATGGCTTCATTCAGCTCCGGTTCCCAACGATCAAGGCGAGTTACATGATCCCCCATGTTGT
GCAAAAAAGCGGTTAGCTCCTTCGGTCCTCCGATCGTTGTCAGAAGTAAGTTGGCCGCAGTGTTATCACT
CATGGTTATGGCAGCACTGCATAATTCTCTTACTGTCATGCCATCCGTAAGATGCTTTTCTGTGACTGGT
GAGTACTCAACCAAGTCATTCTGAGAATAGTGTATGCGGCGACCGAGTTGCTCTTGCCCGGCGTCAATAC
GGGATAATACCGCGCCACATAGCAGAACTTTAAAAGTGCTCATCATTGGAAAACGTTCTTCGGGGCGAAA
ACTCTCAAGGATCTTACCGCTGTTGAGATCCAGTTCGATGTAACCCACTCGTGCACCCAACTGATCTTCA
GCATCTTTTACTTTCACCAGCGTTTCTGGGTGAGCAAAAACAGGAAGGCAAAATGCCGCAAAAAAGGGAA
TAAGGGCGACACGGAAATGTTGAATACTCATACTCTTCCTTTTTCAATATTATTGAAGCATTTATCAGGG
TTATTGTCTCATGAGCGGATACATATTTGAATGTATTTAGAAAAATAAACAAATAGGGGTTCCGCGCACA
TTTCCCCGAAAAGTGCCACCTGAC
