>Addgene plasmid #40879 | L13-Arl13bGFP | addgene partial sequence | sequence record 55101 | EGFP-N 5'-CGTCGCCGTCCAGCTCGACCAG-3'
CTCCTCGCCCTTGCTCACCATGGTGGCGACCGGTGGATCCATTCTAGATCGAACCACTTTGTACAAGAAA
GCTGGGTCGGCGCGCCCACCCTTTGAGATCGTGTCCTGAGCATCACCGTTAGGTCTCTGTCGCACAGCCA
GGGGAGGCAGCGGCTTCCCATAGAAATCATTGTGACGTGTTTCACCAAGAGGCTCAAGTTTTGGAAGTCT
AGTGACTTTGGGGGTTCCCCAGCCAACAGGAGGGGGAGGTTGGGGAGGCGTGGGACTCTTTGGAGTAGAC
TCGTCTGTATTGACTGGTTCTACCCGATGACTCCTTTTCATTCTTAGTTTCTTGGTTTTCTTCTTACTGT
TTTCCCCGGACTCTGACCCTCGCTGGTCCTGCTCATCCTCACTGTCCAGCTGCTGCGACAGTGCCTCCCT
GTAACTGTCCACCACTCGCTCGTCAGGGTTTTGGAGGCAGCAATCTGCCTCACTCTGAGGCGCTGCTTGC
TCTGGCTCCACTTTATGTTCTAGGAGACCAACATCACTGTCCTTCTCCACGGTCTGCTTCTTTTTCTCTT
TTTCCTGCTTCTTTTCATTCTCAATGATTACAGCTGCAATGGGTTGGAAAGGATTCGCAAGAACTGGTCC
TGAGTCAATCTCAGCCAGACCACTGGTCCCATCAAGTTCCGTCTGCTCTCGTTCTCTTTCTTCCCTTAAC
TTCCGGACTCGTTCAGCCCTCTCACGTTTCTCTTGTTCCTCAAGAGCTCGCTGTTCAGTTGTGTCTTTCT
GGATGCGTTCACTTAAGGCATCAAAGTCCTTTGCAATGATATGCAGTAGCCAATAAAGCCCCTTTTTAAT
GGACTTGTCAATTTTCTTTCCATATCCCAAGACTGCTGAACAAGGTTCGATCTGACACAGGCACTTGTGC
TCGTTGAC
